>Addgene plasmid #245871 | pDNR-9xFLAG-T2A-3xPuroR-Frame 2 | addgene full sequence | sequence record 491966 | Addgene NGS Result
CGCGATGAATAAATGAAAGCTTGCAGATCTGCGACTCTAGAGGATCTGCGACTCTAGAGGATCATAATCA
GCCATACCACATTTGTAGAGGTTTTACTTGCTTTAAAAAACCTCCCACACCTCCCCCTGAACCTGAAACA
TAAAATGAATGCAATTGTTGTTGTTAACTTGTTTATTGCAGCTTATAATGGTTACAAATAAAGCAATAGC
ATCACAAATTTCACAAATAAAGCATTTTTTTCACTGCATTCTAGTTGTGGTTTGTCCAAACTCATCAATG
TATCTTATCATGTCTGGATCTGCGACTCTAGAGGATCATAATCAGCCATACCACATTTGTAGAGGTTTTA
CTTGCTTTAAAAAACCTCCCACACCTCCCCCTGAACCTGAAACATAAAATGAATGCAATTGTTGTTGTTA
ACTTGTTTATTGCAGCTTATAATGGTTACAAATAAAGCAATAGCATCACAAATTTCACAAATAAAGCATT
TTTTTCACTGCATTCTAGTTGTGGTTTGTCCAAACTCATCAATGTATCTTATCATGTCTGGATCTGCGAC
TCTAGAGGATCATAATCAGCCATACCACATTTGTAGAGGTTTTACTTGCTTTAAAAAACCTCCCACACCT
CCCCCTGAACCTGAAACATAAAATGAATGCAATTGTTGTTGTTAACTTGTTTATTGCAGCTTATAATGGT
TACAAATAAAGCAATAGCATCACAAATTTCACAAATAAAGCATTTTTTTCACTGCATTCTAGTTGTGGTT
TGTCCAAACTCATCAATGTATCTTATCATGTCTGGATCTACTAACTAAGTAAGCTAGCGAATCGACTCGA
ACTTCGTGTGCGAGTCTGGCGGGTCTGGTGGCAGTGGAGGGGGATCCGACTACAAAGACCATGACGGTGA
TTATAAAGATCATGACATCGATTACAAGGATGACGATGACAAGGGAAGATCCGACTACAAAGACCATGAC
GGTGATTATAAAGATCATGACATCGATTACAAGGATGACGATGACAAGGGAAGATCCGACTACAAAGACC
ATGACGGTGATTATAAAGATCATGACATCGATTACAAGGATGACGATGACAAGTCCGGAGGAGAGGGCAG
AGGAAGTCTGCTAACATGCGGTGACGTAGAAGAAAACCCAGGGCCTCTGACTGAATACAAGCCTACTGTC
AGGTTGGCTACAAGAGACGACGTTCCTAGAGCCGTGAGAACTCTGGCTGCAGCCTTCGCCGACTACCCCG
CCACGAGACACACCGTTGACCCAGATCGGCATATTGAGAGAGTGACTGAACTGCAGGAGCTGTTTCTTAC
AAGAGTTGGCCTCGACATAGGCAAGGTGTGGGTGGCGGACGACGGCGCCGCCGTGGCCGTCTGGACCACT
CCCGAATCAGTTGAGGCTGGCGCCGTATTCGCTGAGATCGGCCCGAGAATGGCTGAGCTCAGCGGGAGTA
GGCTCGCGGCACAGCAGCAAATGGAGGGACTGCTGGCACCACACAGGCCCAAAGAACCCGCCTGGTTCCT
GGCAACCGTCGGTGTATCTCCCGATCATCAGGGGAAAGGTCTGGGCTCTGCCGTAGTGCTCCCTGGCGTG
GAGGCAGCTGAGAGAGCAGGAGTACCTGCCTTCTTGGAGACCTCCGCTCCAAGGAATCTTCCCTTCTATG
AACGGTTGGGCTTCACCGTGACAGCCGACGTGGAAGTCCCCGAAGGCCCCCGCACTTGGTGCATGACGAG
GAAGCCTGGAGCGGAAGGTAGAGGTTCTTTGCTTACCTGCGGGGACGTGGAAGAGAACCCAGGCCCACTG
ACTGAATACAAGCCTACTGTCAGGTTGGCTACAAGAGACGACGTTCCTAGAGCCGTGAGAACTCTGGCTG
CAGCCTTCGCCGACTACCCCGCCACGAGACACACCGTTGACCCAGATCGGCATATTGAGAGAGTGACTGA
ACTGCAGGAGCTGTTTCTTACAAGAGTTGGCCTCGACATAGGCAAGGTGTGGGTGGCGGACGACGGCGCC
GCCGTGGCCGTCTGGACCACTCCCGAATCAGTTGAGGCTGGCGCCGTATTCGCTGAGATCGGCCCGAGAA
TGGCTGAGCTCAGCGGGAGTAGGCTCGCGGCACAGCAGCAAATGGAGGGACTGCTGGCACCACACAGGCC
CAAAGAACCCGCCTGGTTCCTGGCAACCGTCGGTGTATCTCCCGATCATCAGGGGAAAGGTCTGGGCTCT
GCCGTAGTGCTCCCTGGCGTGGAGGCAGCTGAGAGAGCAGGAGTACCTGCCTTCTTGGAGACCTCCGCTC
CAAGGAATCTTCCCTTCTATGAACGGTTGGGCTTCACCGTGACAGCCGACGTGGAAGTCCCCGAAGGCCC
CCGCACTTGGTGCATGACGAGGAAGCCTGGAGCGGAGGGCCGAGGGTCACTCCTTACTTGTGGTGATGTC
GAGGAGAATCCTGGCCCACTGACTGAATACAAGCCTACTGTCAGGTTGGCTACAAGAGACGACGTTCCTA
GAGCCGTGAGAACTCTGGCTGCAGCCTTCGCCGACTACCCCGCCACGAGACACACCGTTGACCCAGATCG
GCATATTGAGAGAGTGACTGAACTGCAGGAGCTGTTTCTTACAAGAGTTGGCCTCGACATAGGCAAGGTG
TGGGTGGCGGACGACGGCGCCGCCGTGGCCGTCTGGACCACTCCCGAATCAGTTGAGGCTGGCGCCGTAT
TCGCTGAGATCGGCCCGAGAATGGCTGAGCTCAGCGGGAGTAGGCTCGCGGCACAGCAGCAAATGGAGGG
ACTGCTGGCACCACACAGGCCCAAAGAACCCGCCTGGTTCCTGGCAACCGTCGGTGTATCTCCCGATCAT
CAGGGGAAAGGTCTGGGCTCTGCCGTAGTGCTCCCTGGCGTGGAGGCAGCTGAGAGAGCAGGAGTACCTG
CCTTCTTGGAGACCTCCGCTCCAAGGAATCTTCCCTTCTATGAACGGTTGGGCTTCACCGTGACAGCCGA
CGTGGAAGTCCCCGAAGGCCCCCGCACTTGGTGCATGACGAGGAAGCCTGGAGCGTGAGGGCCCGCTTCG
AGCAGACATGATAAGATACATTGATGAGTTTGGACAAACCACAACTAGAATGCAGTGAAAAAAATGCTTT
ATTTGTGAAATTTGTGATGCTATTGCTTTATTTGTAACCATTATAAGCTGCAATAAACAAGTTAACAACA
ACAATTGCATTCATTTTATGTTTCAGGTTCAGGGGGAGGTGTGGGAGGTTTTTTAAAGCAAGTAAAACCT
CTACAAATGTGGTAAAATCGATAAAGATCCGTCGACCGATGCCCTTGAGAGCCTTCAACCCAGTCAGCTC
CTTCCGGTGGGCGCGGGGCATGACTATCGTCGCCGCACTTATGACTGTCTTCTTTATCATGCAACTCGTA
GGACAGGTGCCGGCAGCGCTCTTCCGCTTCCTCGCTCACTGACTCGCTGCGCTCGGTCGTTCGGCTGCGG
CGAGCGGTATCAGCTCACTCAAAGGCGGTAATACGGTTATCCACAGAATCAGGGGATAACGCAGGAAAGA
ACATGTGAGCAAAAGGCCAGCAAAAGGCCAGGAACCGTAAAAAGGCCGCGTTGCTGGCGTTTTTCCATAG
GCTCCGCCCCCCTGACGAGCATCACAAAAATCGACGCTCAAGTCAGAGGTGGCGAAACCCGACAGGACTA
TAAAGATACCAGGCGTTTCCCCCTGGAAGCTCCCTCGTGCGCTCTCCTGTTCCGACCCTGCCGCTTACCG
GATACCTGTCCGCCTTTCTCCCTTCGGGAAGCGTGGCGCTTTCTCATAGCTCACGCTGTAGGTATCTCAG
TTCGGTGTAGGTCGTTCGCTCCAAGCTGGGCTGTGTGCACGAACCCCCCGTTCAGCCCGACCGCTGCGCC
TTATCCGGTAACTATCGTCTTGAGTCCAACCCGGTAAGACACGACTTATCGCCACTGGCAGCAGCCACTG
GTAACAGGATTAGCAGAGCGAGGTATGTAGGCGGTGCTACAGAGTTCTTGAAGTGGTGGCCTAACTACGG
CTACACTAGAAGAACAGTATTTGGTATCTGCGCTCTGCTGAAGCCAGTTACCTTCGGAAAAAGAGTTGGT
AGCTCTTGATCCGGCAAACAAACCACCGCTGGTAGCGGTGGTTTTTTTGTTTGCAAGCAGCAGATTACGC
GCAGAAAAAAAGGATCTCAAGAAGATCCTTTGATCTTTTCTACGGGGTCTGACGCTCAGTGGAACGAAAA
CTCACGTTAAGGGATTTTGGTCATGAGATTATCAAAAAGGATCTTCACCTAGATCCTTTTAAATTAAAAA
TGAAGTTTTAAATCAATCTAAAGTATATATGAGTAAACTTGGTCTGACAGCGGCCGCAAATGCTAAACCA
CTGCAGTGGTTACCAGTGCTTGATCAGTGAGGCACCGATCTCAGCGATCTGCCTATTTCGTTCGTCCATA
GTGGCCTGACTCCCCGTCGTGTAGATCACTACGATTCGTGAGGGCTTACCATCAGGCCCCAGCGCAGCAA
TGATGCCGCGAGAGCCGCGTTCACCGGCCCCCGATTTGTCAGCAATGAACCAGCCAGCAGGGAGGGCCGA
GCGAAGAAGTGGTCCTGCTACTTTGTCCGCCTCCATCCAGTCTATGAGCTGCTGTCGTGATGCTAGAGTA
AGAAGTTCGCCAGTGAGTAGTTTCCGAAGAGTTGTGGCCATTGCTACTGGCATCGTGGTATCACGCTCGT
CGTTCGGTATGGCTTCGTTCAACTCTGGTTCCCAGCGGTCAAGCCGGGTCACATGATCACCCATATTATG
AAGAAATGCAGTCAGCTCCTTAGGGCCTCCGATCGTTGTCAGAAGTAAGTTGGCCGCGGTGTTGTCGCTC
ATGGTAATGGCAGCACTACACAATTCTCTTACCGTCATGCCATCCGTAAGATGCTTTTCCGTGACCGGCG
AGTACTCAACCAAGTCGTTTTGTGAGTAGTGTATACGGCGACCAAGCTGCTCTTGCCCGGCGTCTATACG
GGACAACACCGCGCCACATAGCAGTACTTTGAAAGTGCTCATCATCGGGAATCGTTCTTCGGGGCGGAAA
GACTCAAGGATCTTGCCGCTATTGAGATCCAGTTCGATATAGCCCACTCTTGCACCCAGTTGATCTTCAG
CATCTTTTACTTTCACCAGCGTTTCGGGGTGTGCAAAAACAGGCAAGCAAAATGCCGCAAAGAAGGGAAT
GAGTGCGACACGAAAATGTTGGATGCTCATACTCGTCCTTTTTCAATATTATTGAAGCATTTATCAGGGT
TACTAGTACGTCTCTCAAGGATAAGTAAGTAATATTAAGGTACGGGAGGTATTGGACAGGCCGC
Features (pLannotate 1.2.2; 18 found; start..end, strand, type, name):
     60..143     +  CDS            large T antigen (fragment): large T antigen from SV40 (simian virus 40)
    166..300     +  polyA_signal   SV40 poly(A) signal: SV40 polyadenylation signal
    314..397     +  CDS            large T antigen (fragment): large T antigen from SV40 (simian virus 40)
    420..554     +  polyA_signal   SV40 poly(A) signal: SV40 polyadenylation signal
    568..651     +  CDS            large T antigen (fragment): large T antigen from SV40 (simian virus 40)
    674..808     +  polyA_signal   SV40 poly(A) signal: SV40 polyadenylation signal
    888..953     +  CDS            3xFLAG: three tandem FLAG® epitope tags, followed by an enterokinase cleavage site
    963..1028    +  CDS            3xFLAG: three tandem FLAG® epitope tags, followed by an enterokinase cleavage site
   1038..1103    +  CDS            3xFLAG: three tandem FLAG® epitope tags, followed by an enterokinase cleavage site
   1167..1763    +  CDS            pac: PUAC_STRAD - Protein predicted: Swiss-Prot protein existence level 4. Detoxification of puromycin. From Streptomyces alboniger.
   1818..2414    +  CDS            pac: PUAC_STRAD - Protein predicted: Swiss-Prot protein existence level 4. Detoxification of puromycin. From Streptomyces alboniger.
   2469..3065    +  CDS            pac: PUAC_STRAD - Protein predicted: Swiss-Prot protein existence level 4. Detoxification of puromycin. From Streptomyces alboniger.
   3092..3213    -  polyA_signal   SV40 poly(A) signal: SV40 polyadenylation signal
   3236..3304    -  CDS            large T antigen (fragment): large T antigen from SV40 (simian virus 40)
   3320..3452    +  CDS            TcR (fragment): tetracycline efflux protein; tet; confers resistance to tetracycline
   3632..4220    -  rep_origin     ori: high-copy-number ColE1/pMB1/pBR322/pUC origin of replication
   4420..5280    -  CDS            AmpR: β-lactamase confers resistance to ampicillin, carbenicillin, and related antibiotics
   5281..5322    -  promoter       AmpR promoter (fragment): bla
