[The description below was written by a language model from this plasmid's Addgene catalogue record and pLannotate feature annotations shown in this document.]
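Description:
pDNR-9xFLAG-T2A-3xPuroR-Frame 2 is a 5.4 kb donor plasmid for the HITAG tagging system, derived from the corresponding pDNR-mCherry-T2A-3xPuroR-Frame 2 backbone by replacing the fluorescent protein with a 9xFLAG epitope tag. It is catalogued as a mammalian/bacterial expression and synthetic biology vector. In bacteria it is maintained through a high-copy ColE1/pUC-type origin and selected with ampicillin via the AmpR β-lactamase gene. A short tetracycline-resistance fragment is also annotated but appears to be a non-functional backbone remnant.

The payload carries no annotated mammalian promoter, which fits a donor meant to be inserted into an endogenous coding sequence and expressed from the host gene. "Frame 2" indicates the reading frame in which the cassette joins the target, presumably as one of a set of frame variants. The cassette consists of three tandem 3xFLAG units, giving nine FLAG epitopes for sensitive detection or immunoprecipitation of the tagged protein. These are followed by three consecutive copies of the puromycin N-acetyltransferase gene (pac). According to the construct name, a T2A self-cleaving peptide links the tag to the resistance marker, although it is not called in the feature table. It would let puromycin resistance be co-translated with, but released from, the tagged protein only after in-frame integration. The record does not say why the marker is triplicated or how the copies are separated.

Three direct repeats of the SV40 poly(A) signal (with adjoining large T antigen fragments) lie upstream of the tag, and a further SV40 poly(A) signal lies in reverse orientation downstream of the pac copies. The record does not state their role.
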