Addgene plasmid #245871: pDNR-9xFLAG-T2A-3xPuroR-Frame 2
Purpose: HITAG Donor plasmid for Frame 2 with 9xFLAG tag and triple Puromycin resistant marker (3xPuroR)
Depositing lab: Alejandro Chavez. Depositing organization: University of California, San Diego (UCSD).
Backbone
  Vector backbone: pDNR-mCherry-T2A-3xPuroR-Frame 2
  Vector type: Mammalian Expression, Bacterial Expression, Synthetic Biology
Growth in bacteria
  Bacterial resistance: Ampicillin, 100 μg/mL
  Growth temperature: 30°C
  Growth strain: NEB Stable
  Copy number: Unknown
Gene/Insert
  Gene/Insert name: 9xFLAG
Terms and licenses: Academic/Nonprofit Terms; Industry Terms: Not Available to Industry
How to cite: pDNR-9xFLAG-T2A-3xPuroR-Frame 2 was a gift from Alejandro Chavez (Addgene plasmid # 245871 ; http://n2t.net/addgene:245871 ; RRID:Addgene_245871)
